Addgene plasmid #115526: pCDNA3-PAX3-FOXO1/FKHR
Purpose: Mammalian expression construct
Depositing lab: Martine Roussel. Depositing organization: St. Jude Children's Research Hospital. Publication: The oncogenic potential of the Pax3-FKHR fusion protein requires the Pax3 homeodomain recognition helix but not the Pax3 paired-box DNA binding domain. Lam PY, Sublett JE, Hollenbach AD, Roussel MF. Mol Cell Biol. 1999 Jan;19(1):594-601. PubMed 9858583.
Backbone
  Vector backbone: pCDNA3
  Vector type: Mammalian Expression
Growth in bacteria
  Bacterial resistance: Ampicillin, 100 μg/mL
  Growth temperature: 37°C
  Growth strain: DH5alpha
  Copy number: High Copy
Gene/Insert
  Cloning method: Restriction Enzyme; 5′ cloning site Unknown (unknown if destroyed); 3′ cloning site Unknown (unknown if destroyed)
Terms and licenses: Academic/Nonprofit Terms; Industry Terms: Not Available to Industry
Depositor comments: Please see the publication correction regarding this plasmid at https://www.ncbi.nlm.nih.gov/pmc/articles/PMC84722/. Pax3-FKHR is a mouse-human hybrid composed of murine Pax3 (GenBank accession no. X59358) encoding an amino acid sequence identical to that of human PAX3, followed by human PAX3-FKHR (GenBank accession no. U02368).
How to cite: pCDNA3-PAX3-FOXO1/FKHR was a gift from Martine Roussel (Addgene plasmid # 115526 ; http://n2t.net/addgene:115526 ; RRID:Addgene_115526)
