[The description below was written by a language model from this plasmid's Addgene catalogue record and pLannotate feature annotations shown in this document.]
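Description:
pCDNA3-PAX3-FOXO1/FKHR is a mammalian expression plasmid of about 8.1 kb built on the pCDNA3 backbone. It carries the PAX3-FOXO1 (PAX3-FKHR) fusion transcription factor. In E. coli it is maintained at high copy from a ColE1/pUC-type origin and selected with ampicillin through the β-lactamase gene. An f1 origin is also present, which allows single-stranded DNA production. For mammalian cells, an SV40 enhancer/early promoter drives a neomycin phosphotransferase gene ending in an SV40 polyadenylation signal, the usual arrangement for G418 selection of stable transfectants. Short annotated fragments such as the truncated HIV-1 LTR, ble, lacI and bom matches look like backbone remnants or incidental similarity hits rather than functional parts.

The payload sits between the human CMV immediate-early enhancer/promoter and the bovine growth hormone polyadenylation signal. It consists of a PAX3 fragment joined directly to a FOXO1 fragment on the same strand, consistent with a single fusion coding sequence. The depositor describes the insert as a mouse-human hybrid: murine Pax3 sequence, which encodes an amino acid sequence identical to human PAX3, is followed by human PAX3-FKHR sequence. The depositor also points to a published correction concerning this plasmid. T7 and SP6 promoters flank the insert in opposing orientations and can serve for in vitro transcription or as sequencing primer sites. The restriction sites used for cloning are not recorded, and no epitope tag is annotated. The stated purpose is simply mammalian expression. The associated publication examined which PAX3 DNA-binding domains the fusion protein needs for its oncogenic potential.
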