Features (pLannotate 1.2.2; 22 found; start..end, strand, type, name):
    172..551     +  enhancer       CMV enhancer: human cytomegalovirus immediate early enhancer
    552..755     +  promoter       CMV promoter: human cytomegalovirus (CMV) immediate early promoter
    751..784     +  LTR            5' LTR (truncated) (fragment): truncated 5' long terminal repeat (LTR) from HIV-1
    800..818     +  promoter       T7 promoter: promoter for bacteriophage T7 RNA polymerase
   1052..2224    +  CDS            PAX3 (fragment): PAX3_HUMAN - Also known as HUP2. Experimental evidence at protein level: Swiss-Prot protein existence level 1. Transcription factor that may regulate cell proliferation, migration and apoptosis. Involved in neural development and myogenesis. Transcriptional activator of MITF, acting synergistically with SOX10 (PubMed:21965087). From Homo sapiens (Human).
   2222..3559    +  CDS            FOXO1 (fragment): FOXO1_HUMAN - Also known as FKHR, FOXO1A. Experimental evidence at protein level: Swiss-Prot protein existence level 1. Transcription factor that is the main target of insulin signaling and regulates metabolic homeostasis in response to oxidative stress (PubMed:10358076, PubMed:12228231, PubMed:15220471, PubMed:15890677, PubMed:18356527, PubMed:19221179, PubMed:20543840, PubMed:21245099). Binds to the insulin response element (IRE) with consensus sequence 5'-TT[G/A]TTTTG-3' and the related Daf-16 family binding element (DBE) with consensus sequence 5'-TT[G/A]TTTAC-3' (PubMed:10358076). Activit
   3590..3608    -  promoter       SP6 promoter: promoter for bacteriophage SP6 RNA polymerase
   3634..3858    +  polyA_signal   bGH poly(A) signal: bovine growth hormone polyadenylation signal
   3862..3883    +  promoter       SV40 promoter (fragment): SV40 enhancer and early promoter
   3904..4332    +  rep_origin     f1 ori (sequence partly withheld): f1 bacteriophage origin of replication; arrow indicates direction of (+) strand synthesis
   4346..4675    +  promoter       SV40 promoter: SV40 enhancer and early promoter
   4742..5533    +  CDS            neo: KKA2_KLEPN - Also known as kan, nptII. Experimental evidence at protein level: Swiss-Prot protein existence level 1. Resistance to kanamycin, neomycin, paromomycin, ribostamycin, butirosin and gentamicin B. From Klebsiella pneumoniae.
   5557..5715    +  CDS            ble (fragment): BLE_KLEPN - Experimental evidence at protein level: Swiss-Prot protein existence level 1. Binding protein with a strong affinity to the bleomycin family of antibiotics. Binds to CL990; an antimitotic-antibiotic compound. From Klebsiella pneumoniae.
   5710..5831    +  polyA_signal   SV40 poly(A) signal: SV40 polyadenylation signal
   5904..5920    -  protein_bind   lac operator: The lac repressor binds to the lac operator to inhibit transcription in E. coli. This inhibition can be relieved by adding lactose or isopropyl-β-D-thiogalactopyranoside (IPTG). lac repressor encoded by lacI
   5928..5958    -  promoter       lac promoter: promoter for the E. coli lac operon
   5973..5994    -  protein_bind   CAP binding site: CAP binding activates transcription in the presence of cAMP. E. coli catabolite activator protein
   6007..6099    -  CDS            lacI (fragment): lac repressor; lacI; The lac repressor binds to the lac operator to inhibit transcription in E. coli. This inhibition can be relieved by adding lactose or isopropyl-β-D-thiogalactopyranoside (IPTG).
   6282..6870    -  rep_origin     ori: high-copy-number ColE1/pMB1/pBR322/pUC origin of replication
   7041..7901    -  CDS            AmpR: β-lactamase; bla; confers resistance to ampicillin, carbenicillin, and related antibiotics
   7902..8006    -  promoter       AmpR promoter: bla
   8065..17      -  misc_feature   bom (fragment) (across the origin): basis of mobility region from pBR322
>Addgene plasmid #115526 | pCDNA3-PAX3-FOXO1/FKHR | addgene full sequence | sequence record 223796 | Addgene NGS Result
CATAGTTAAGCCAGTATCTGCTCCCTGCTTGTGTGTTGGAGGTCGCTGAGTAGTGCGCGAGCAAAATTTA
AGCTACAACAAGGCAAGGCTTGACCGACAATTGCATGAAGAATCTGCTTAGGGTTAGGCGTTTTGCGCTG
CTTCGCGATGTACGGGCCAGATATACGCGTTGACATTGATTATTGACTAGTTATTAATAGTAATCAATTA
CGGGGTCATTAGTTCATAGCCCATATATGGAGTTCCGCGTTACATAACTTACGGTAAATGGCCCGCCTGG
CTGACCGCCCAACGACCCCCGCCCATTGACGTCAATAATGACGTATGTTCCCATAGTAACGCCAATAGGG
ACTTTCCATTGACGTCAATGGGTGGAGTATTTACGGTAAACTGCCCACTTGGCAGTACATCAAGTGTATC
ATATGCCAAGTACGCCCCCTATTGACGTCAATGACGGTAAATGGCCCGCCTGGCATTATGCCCAGTACAT
GACCTTATGGGACTTTCCTACTTGGCAGTACATCTACGTATTAGTCATCGCTATTACCATGGTGATGCGG
TTTTGGCAGTACATCAATGGGCGTGGATAGCGGTTTGACTCACGGGGATTTCCAAGTCTCCACCCCATTG
ACGTCAATGGGAGTTTGTTTTGGCACCAAAATCAACGGGACTTTCCAAAATGTCGTAACAACTCCGCCCC
ATTGACGCAAATGGGCGGTAGGCGTGTACGGTGGGAGGTCTATATAAGCAGAGCTCTCTGGCTAACTAGA
GAACCCACTGCTTACTGGCTTATCGAAATTAATACGACTCACTATAGGGAGACCCAAGCTTGGTACCGAG
CTCGGATCCTGCACTCAAGGGACTCCTCTGGAGCCTGTGGACTTGGATCTATTAGCGCCCCCCTCCCCGC
GCCCCGCCTCCCTCTCTGGCCTTTTTTGGGGGAGGAGCTCTCCGAGATCCGGAGAGTTCCCGAGGGTCAC
CCGCCGCACTGTGCTCGCTTTTTCGTCTCGCCTTCACCTGGATATAATTTGCGAGCGAAGCTGCCCCCAG
GATGACCACGCTGGCCGGCGCTGTGCCCAGGATGATGCGGCCCGGCCCGGGGCAGAATTACCCACGCAGC
GGCTTCCCGCTGGAAGTGTCCACCCCTCTTGGCCAGGGCCGAGTCAACCAGCTCGGAGGAGTATTTATCA
ACGGCAGGCCTCTGCCCAACCATATCCGCCACAAGATAGTGGAGATGGCCCACCATGGCATTCGGCCTTG
CGTCATTTCTCGCCAGCTTCGCGTGTCCCATGGTTGCGTCTCTAAGATCCTGTGCAGGTACCAGGAGACA
GGCTCCATCCGACCTGGTGCCATCGGCGGCAGCAAACCCAAGCAGGTGACAACGCCTGACGTGGAGAAGA
AAATTGAGGAATACAAAAGAGAGAACCCGGGCATGTTTAGCTGGGAAATCAGAGACAAATTGCTCAAGGA
CGCGGTCTGTGATCGAAACACCGTGCCGTCAGTGAGTTCCATCAGCCGCATCCTGAGAAGTAAATTCGGG
AAAGGTGAAGAGGAGGAGGCCGACTTGGAGAGGAAGGAGGCAGAGGAAAGCGAGAAGAAGGCCAAACACA
GCATCGACGGCATCCTGAGCGAGCGAGCCTCAGCACCCCAATCAGATGAAGGCTCTGATATTGACTCTGA
ACCAGATTTACCACTAAAGAGGAAACAGCGCAGAAGCCGAACCACCTTCACAGCAGAACAGCTGGAGGAA
CTGGAGCGTGCTTTTGAGAGAACTCATTACCCTGACATTTATACTAGGGAGGAACTGGCCCAGAGGGCGA
AGCTCACCGAGGCCCGAGTACAGGTCTGGTTTAGCAACCGCCGTGCAAGATGGAGGAAGCAAGCTGGGGC
CAATCAACTGATGGCTTTCAACCATCTCATTCCCGGGGGGTTCCCTCCCACTGCCATGCCGACCTTGCCA
ACGTACCAGCTGTCGGAGACCTCTTACCAGCCCACATCTATTCCACAAGCTGTGTCAGATCCCAGCAGCA
CCGTTCACAGACCTCAACCGCTTCCTCCAAGCACTGTACACCAAAGCACGATTCCTTCCAACCCAGACAG
CAGCTCTGCCTACTGCCTCCCCAGCACCAGGCATGGATTTTCCAGCTATACAGACAGCTTTGTGCCTCCG
TCGGGGCCCTCCAACCCCATGAACCCCACCATTGGCAATGGCCTCTCACCTCAGAATTCAATTCGTCATA
ATCTGTCCCTACACAGCAAGTTCATTCGTGTGCAGAATGAAGGAACTGGAAAAAGTTCTTGGTGGATGCT
CAATCCAGAGGGTGGCAAGAGCGGGAAATCTCCTAGGAGAAGAGCTGCATCCATGGACAACAACAGTAAA
TTTGCTAAGAGCCGAAGCCGAGCTGCCAAGAAGAAAGCATCTCTCCAGTCTGGCCAGGAGGGTGCTGGGG
ACAGCCCTGGATCACAGTTTTCCAAATGGCCTGCAAGCCCTGGCTCTCACAGCAATGATGACTTTGATAA
CTGGAGTACATTTCGCCCTCGAACTAGCTCAAATGCTAGTACTATTAGTGGGAGACTCTCACCCATTATG
ACCGAACAGGATGATCTTGGAGAAGGGGATGTGCATTCTATGGTGTACCCGCCATCTGCCGCAAAGATGG
CCTCTACTTTACCCAGTCTGTCTGAGATAAGCAATCCCGAAAACATGGAAAATCTTTTGGATAATCTCAA
CCTTCTCTCATCACCAACATCATTAACTGTTTCGACCCAGTCCTCACCTGGCACCATGATGCAGCAGACG
CCGTGCTACTCGTTTGCGCCACCAAACACCAGTTTGAATTCACCCAGCCCAAACTACCAAAAATATACAT
ATGGCCAATCCAGCATGAGCCCTTTGCCCCAGATGCCTATACAAACACTTCAGGACAATAAGTCGAGTTA
TGGAGGTATGAGTCAGTATAACTGTGCGCCTGGACTCTTGAAGGAGTTGCTGACTTCTGACTCTCCTCCC
CATAATGACATTATGACACCAGTTGATCCTGGGGTAGCCCAGCCCAACAGCCGGGTTCTGGGCCAGAACG
TCATGATGGGCCCTAATTCGGTCATGTCAACCTATGGCAGCCAGGCATCTCATAACAAAATGATGAATCC
CAGCTCCCATACCCACCCTGGACATGCTCAGCAGACATCTGCAGTTAACGGGCGTCCCCTGCCCCACACG
GTAAGCACCATGCCCCACACCTCGGGTATGAACCGCCTGACCCAAGTGAAGACACCTGTACAAGTGCCTC
TGCCCCACCCCATGCAGATGAGTGCCCTGGGGGGCTACTCCTCCGTGAGCAGCTGCAATGGCTATGGCAG
AATGGGCCTTCTCCACCAGGAGAAGCTCCCAAGTGACTTGGATGGCATGTTCATTGAGCGCTTAGACTGT
GACATGGAATCCATCATTCGGAATGACCTCATGGATGGAGATACATTGGATTTTAACTTTGACAATGTGT
TGCCCAACCAAAGCTTCCCACACAGTGTCAAGACAACGACACATAGCTGGGTGTCAGGCTGACTCGAGCA
TGCATCTAGAGGGCCCTATTCTATAGTGTCACCTAAATGCTAGAGCTCGCTGATCAGCCTCGACTGTGCC
TTCTAGTTGCCAGCCATCTGTTGTTTGCCCCTCCCCCGTGCCTTCCTTGACCCTGGAAGGTGCCACTCCC
ACTGTCCTTTCCTAATAAAATGAGGAAATTGCATCGCATTGTCTGAGTAGGTGTCATTCTATTCTGGGGG
GTGGGGTGGGGCAGGACAGCAAGGGGGAGGATTGGGAAGACAATAGCAGGCATGCTGGGGATGCGGTGGG
CTCTATGGCTTCTGAGGCGGAAAGAACCAGCTGGGGCTCTAGGGGGTATCCCC
[124 nt withheld, positions 3904-4027]
C
[91 nt withheld, positions 4029-4119]
A
[49 nt withheld, positions 4121-4169]
CCTTTGACGTTGGAGTCCACGTTCTTT
[37 nt withheld, positions 4197-4233]
ACCCTATCTCGGTCTATTCTTTTGATTTATAAGGGATTTTGCCGATTTCGGCCTATTGGTTAAAAAATGA
GCTGATTTAACAAAAATTTAACGCGAATTAATTCTGTGGAATGTGTGTCAGTTAGGGTGTGGAAAGTCCC
CAGGCTCCCCAGCAGGCAGAAGTATGCAAAGCATGCATCTCAATTAGTCAGCAACCAGGTGTGGAAAGTC
CCCAGGCTCCCCAGCAGGCAGAAGTATGCAAAGCATGCATCTCAATTAGTCAGCAACCATAGTCCCGCCC
CTAACTCCGCCCATCCCGCCCCTAACTCCGCCCAGTTCCGCCCATTCTCCGCCCCATGGCTGACTAATTT
TTTTTATTTATGCAGAGGCCGAGGCCGCCTCTGCCTCTGAGCTATTCCAGAAGTAGTGAGGAGGCTTTTT
TGGAGGCCTAGGCTTTTGCAAAAAGCTCCCGGGAGCTTGTATATCCATTTTCGGATCTGATCAAGAGACA
GGATGAGGATCGTTTCGCATGATTGAACAAGATGGATTGCACGCAGGTTCTCCGGCCGCTTGGGTGGAGA
GGCTATTCGGCTATGACTGGGCACAACAGACAATCGGCTGCTCTGATGCCGCCGTGTTCCGGCTGTCAGC
GCAGGGGCGCCCGGTTCTTTTTGTCAAGACCGACCTGTCCGGTGCCCTGAATGAACTGCAGGACGAGGCA
GCGCGGCTATCGTGGCTGGCCACGACGGGCGTTCCTTGCGCAGCTGTGCTCGACGTTGTCACTGAAGCGG
GAAGGGACTGGCTGCTATTGGGCGAAGTGCCGGGGCAGGATCTCCTGTCATCTCACCTTGCTCCTGCCGA
GAAAGTATCCATCATGGCTGATGCAATGCGGCGGCTGCATACGCTTGATCCGGCTACCTGCCCATTCGAC
CACCAAGCGAAACATCGCATCGAGCGAGCACGTACTCGGATGGAAGCCGGTCTTGTCGATCAGGATGATC
TGGACGAAGAGCATCAGGGGCTCGCGCCAGCCGAACTGTTCGCCAGGCTCAAGGCGCGCATGCCCGACGG
CGAGGATCTCGTCGTGACCCATGGCGATGCCTGCTTGCCGAATATCATGGTGGAAAATGGCCGCTTTTCT
GGATTCATCGACTGTGGCCGGCTGGGTGTGGCGGACCGCTATCAGGACATAGCGTTGGCTACCCGTGATA
TTGCTGAAGAGCTTGGCGGCGAATGGGCTGACCGCTTCCTCGTGCTTTACGGTATCGCCGCTCCCGATTC
GCAGCGCATCGCCTTCTATCGCCTTCTTGACGAGTTCTTCTGAGCGGGACTCTGGGGTTCGAAATGACCG
ACCAAGCGACGCCCAACCTGCCATCACGAGATTTCGATTCCACCGCCGCCTTCTATGAAAGGTTGGGCTT
CGGAATCGTTTTCCGGGACGCCGGCTGGATGATCCTCCAGCGCGGGGATCTCATGCTGGAGTTCTTCGCC
CACCCCAACTTGTTTATTGCAGCTTATAATGGTTACAAATAAAGCAATAGCATCACAAATTTCACAAATA
AAGCATTTTTTTCACTGCATTCTAGTTGTGGTTTGTCCAAACTCATCAATGTATCTTATCATGTCTGTAT
ACCGTCGACCTCTAGCTAGAGCTTGGCGTAATCATGGTCATAGCTGTTTCCTGTGTGAAATTGTTATCCG
CTCACAATTCCACACAACATACGAGCCGGAAGCATAAAGTGTAAAGCCTGGGGTGCCTAATGAGTGAGCT
AACTCACATTAATTGCGTTGCGCTCACTGCCCGCTTTCCAGTCGGGAAACCTGTCGTGCCAGCTGCATTA
ATGAATCGGCCAACGCGCGGGGAGAGGCGGTTTGCGTATTGGGCGCTCTTCCGCTTCCTCGCTCACTGAC
TCGCTGCGCTCGGTCGTTCGGCTGCGGCGAGCGGTATCAGCTCACTCAAAGGCGGTAATACGGTTATCCA
CAGAATCAGGGGATAACGCAGGAAAGAACATGTGAGCAAAAGGCCAGCAAAAGGCCAGGAACCGTAAAAA
GGCCGCGTTGCTGGCGTTTTTCCATAGGCTCCGCCCCCCTGACGAGCATCACAAAAATCGACGCTCAAGT
CAGAGGTGGCGAAACCCGACAGGACTATAAAGATACCAGGCGTTTCCCCCTGGAAGCTCCCTCGTGCGCT
CTCCTGTTCCGACCCTGCCGCTTACCGGATACCTGTCCGCCTTTCTCCCTTCGGGAAGCGTGGCGCTTTC
TCATAGCTCACGCTGTAGGTATCTCAGTTCGGTGTAGGTCGTTCGCTCCAAGCTGGGCTGTGTGCACGAA
CCCCCCGTTCAGCCCGACCGCTGCGCCTTATCCGGTAACTATCGTCTTGAGTCCAACCCGGTAAGACACG
ACTTATCGCCACTGGCAGCAGCCACTGGTAACAGGATTAGCAGAGCGAGGTATGTAGGCGGTGCTACAGA
GTTCTTGAAGTGGTGGCCTAACTACGGCTACACTAGAAGAACAGTATTTGGTATCTGCGCTCTGCTGAAG
CCAGTTACCTTCGGAAAAAGAGTTGGTAGCTCTTGATCCGGCAAACAAACCACCGCTGGTAGCGGTGGTT
TTTTTGTTTGCAAGCAGCAGATTACGCGCAGAAAAAAAGGATCTCAAGAAGATCCTTTGATCTTTTCTAC
GGGGTCTGACGCTCAGTGGAACGAAAACTCACGTTAAGGGATTTTGGTCATGAGATTATCAAAAAGGATC
TTCACCTAGATCCTTTTAAATTAAAAATGAAGTTTTAAATCAATCTAAAGTATATATGAGTAAACTTGGT
CTGACAGTTACCAATGCTTAATCAGTGAGGCACCTATCTCAGCGATCTGTCTATTTCGTTCATCCATAGT
TGCCTGACTCCCCGTCGTGTAGATAACTACGATACGGGAGGGCTTACCATCTGGCCCCAGTGCTGCAATG
ATACCGCGAGACCCACGCTCACCGGCTCCAGATTTATCAGCAATAAACCAGCCAGCCGGAAGGGCCGAGC
GCAGAAGTGGTCCTGCAACTTTATCCGCCTCCATCCAGTCTATTAATTGTTGCCGGGAAGCTAGAGTAAG
TAGTTCGCCAGTTAATAGTTTGCGCAACGTTGTTGCCATTGCTACAGGCATCGTGGTGTCACGCTCGTCG
TTTGGTATGGCTTCATTCAGCTCCGGTTCCCAACGATCAAGGCGAGTTACATGATCCCCCATGTTGTGCA
AAAAAGCGGTTAGCTCCTTCGGTCCTCCGATCGTTGTCAGAAGTAAGTTGGCCGCAGTGTTATCACTCAT
GGTTATGGCAGCACTGCATAATTCTCTTACTGTCATGCCATCCGTAAGATGCTTTTCTGTGACTGGTGAG
TACTCAACCAAGTCATTCTGAGAATAGTGTATGCGGCGACCGAGTTGCTCTTGCCCGGCGTCAATACGGG
ATAATACCGCGCCACATAGCAGAACTTTAAAAGTGCTCATCATTGGAAAACGTTCTTCGGGGCGAAAACT
CTCAAGGATCTTACCGCTGTTGAGATCCAGTTCGATGTAACCCACTCGTGCACCCAACTGATCTTCAGCA
TCTTTTACTTTCACCAGCGTTTCTGGGTGAGCAAAAACAGGAAGGCAAAATGCCGCAAAAAAGGGAATAA
GGGCGACACGGAAATGTTGAATACTCATACTCTTCCTTTTTCAATATTATTGAAGCATTTATCAGGGTTA
TTGTCTCATGAGCGGATACATATTTGAATGTATTTAGAAAAATAAACAAATAGGGGTTCCGCGCACATTT
CCCCGAAAAGTGCCACCTGACGTCGACGGATCGGGAGATCTCCCGATCCCCTATGGTGCACTCTCAGTAC
AATCTGCTCTGATGCCG
